Addgene plasmid #211600: Anti-VAChT [N425/45R-1]
Purpose: Mammalian Expression Plasmid of anti-VAChT (Rat) subclass-switched IgG1 R-mAb. Derived from hybridoma N425/45.
Depositing lab: James Trimmer. Depositing organization: University of California, Davis. Publication: High-volume hybridoma sequencing on the NeuroMabSeq platform enables efficient generation of recombinant monoclonal antibodies and scFvs for neuroscience research. Mitchell KG, Gong B, Hunter SS, Burkart-Waco D, Gavira-O'Neill CE, Templeton KM, Goethel ME, Bzymek M, MacNiven LM, Murray KD, Settles ML, Froenicke L, Trimmer JS. Sci Rep. 2023 Sep 27;13(1):16200. doi: 10.1038/s41598-023-43233-4. PubMed 37758930.
Backbone
  Vector backbone: P1316-IgG1
  Backbone manufacturer: Gavin Wright, Sanger; Yves Durocher, NRCC
  Backbone size w/o insert (bp): 5925
  Vector type: Mammalian Expression
Growth in bacteria
  Bacterial resistance: Ampicillin, 100 μg/mL
  Growth temperature: 37°C
  Growth strain: DH5alpha
  Copy number: High Copy
Gene/Insert
  Gene/Insert name: anti-VAChT (Rattus norvegicus) recombinant mouse monoclonal antibody.
  Species: M. musculus (mouse)
  Entrez Gene: Slc18a3 (a.k.a. VACht, rVAT)
  Promoter: Dual CMV
  Cloning method: Gibson Cloning
Terms and licenses: Academic/Nonprofit Terms; Industry Terms: Not Available to Industry
Depositor comments: This is a recombinant monoclonal antibody RRID: AB_3073590Isotype: IgG1. A portion of this plasmid was derived from a plasmid, pTT3, which was obtained from Yves Durocher, National Research Council of Canada- Biotechnology Research Institute.
How to cite: Anti-VAChT [N425/45R-1] was a gift from James Trimmer (Addgene plasmid # 211600 ; http://n2t.net/addgene:211600 ; RRID:Addgene_211600)
