[The description below was written by a language model from this plasmid's Addgene catalogue record and pLannotate feature annotations shown in this document.]
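Description:
Anti-VAChT [N425/45R-1] is a mammalian expression plasmid that encodes both chains of a recombinant mouse monoclonal antibody against the rat vesicular acetylcholine transporter (VAChT, product of Slc18a3). The variable regions derive from hybridoma N425/45 and were placed by Gibson cloning into the P1316-IgG1 backbone, which is partly derived from pTT3, giving a subclass-switched antibody of IgG1 isotype. The sequenced plasmid is about 9.4 kb. It is maintained in E. coli at high copy through a ColE1/pUC-type origin with ampicillin selection (AmpR). Short remnants of lac regulatory elements, lacI and a tet promoter are backbone leftovers with no evident role in the design.

The payload is arranged as two tandem, same-orientation transcription units, matching the "Dual CMV" promoter recorded in the catalogue. Each unit has a CMV immediate-early enhancer and promoter followed by adenovirus-derived leader and splice sequences and a chimeric intron fragment, which generally improve mRNA processing and expression, and then an immunoglobulin signal sequence that directs the chain into the secretory pathway. The first unit carries a kappa light-chain variable region joined to the mouse kappa constant region (Igkc). The second carries the heavy-chain variable region joined to the mouse IgG1 constant region (Ighg1), followed by a rabbit β-globin polyadenylation signal. The human V-gene names given to the variable regions and the adenoviral PTP hits appear to be similarity matches from automated annotation rather than true identities. No polyadenylation signal is annotated after the light-chain unit. An Epstein-Barr virus oriP fragment is also present, which permits episomal retention in cells expressing EBNA1. The plasmid is intended for transfection of mammalian cells to produce secreted, fully assembled antibody for neuroscience research.
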