Features (pLannotate 1.2.2; 27 found; start..end, strand, type, name):
     46..62      +  promoter       tet promoter (fragment): E. coli promoter for tetracycline efflux protein gene
     72..97      -  CDS            bla(M) (fragment): β-lactamase lacking the signal sequence; bla(M); allows cytosolic expression of β-lactamase
    271..650     +  enhancer       CMV enhancer: human cytomegalovirus immediate early enhancer
    652..851     +  promoter       CMV promoter: human cytomegalovirus (CMV) immediate early promoter
    919..957     +  misc_feature   Ad SA (fragment): adenovirus major late transcript splice acceptor (Friedrich and Soriano, 1991)
    990..1199    -  CDS            PTP (fragment): TERM_ADE02 - Experimental evidence at protein level: Swiss-Prot protein existence level 1. Protein covalently bound to the viral DNA that acts as a primer for viral genomic replication by DNA strand displacement. Assembles on the viral origin of replication in an initiation complex with viral polymerase, DBP, host NFIA and host POU2F1/OCT1. During initiation, the polymerase covalently couples the first dCTP with Ser- 580 of pTP. The terminal protein stimulates the template activity over 20 fold compared to protein-free templates. Neo-synthesized viral genomes are linked to two preterminal prot
   1230..1319    +  intron         chimeric intron (fragment): chimera between introns from adenovirus and immunoglobulin heavy chain genes
   1338..1384    +  CDS            IgH signal sequence (fragment): signal sequence from the mouse immunoglobulin heavy chain variable region
   1404..1748    +  CDS            IGKV1-39: KV139_HUMAN - Experimental evidence at protein level: Swiss-Prot protein existence level 1. V region of the variable domain of immunoglobulin light chains that participates in the antigen recognition (PubMed:24600447). Immunoglobulins, also known as antibodies, are membrane-bound or secreted glycoproteins produced by B lymphocytes. In the recognition phase of humoral immunity, the membrane-bound immunoglobulins serve as receptors which, upon binding of a specific antigen, trigger the clonal expansion and differentiation of B lymphocytes into immunoglobulins- secreting plasma cells. Secreted im
   1785..2105    +  CDS            Igkc: IGKC_MOUSE - Experimental evidence at protein level: Swiss-Prot protein existence level 1. From Mus musculus (Mouse).
   2318..2681    +  enhancer       CMV enhancer: human cytomegalovirus immediate early enhancer
   2683..2882    +  promoter       CMV promoter: human cytomegalovirus (CMV) immediate early promoter
   2950..2988    +  misc_feature   Ad SA (fragment): adenovirus major late transcript splice acceptor (Friedrich and Soriano, 1991)
   3021..3230    -  CDS            PTP (fragment): TERM_ADE02 - Experimental evidence at protein level: Swiss-Prot protein existence level 1. Protein covalently bound to the viral DNA that acts as a primer for viral genomic replication by DNA strand displacement. Assembles on the viral origin of replication in an initiation complex with viral polymerase, DBP, host NFIA and host POU2F1/OCT1. During initiation, the polymerase covalently couples the first dCTP with Ser- 580 of pTP. The terminal protein stimulates the template activity over 20 fold compared to protein-free templates. Neo-synthesized viral genomes are linked to two preterminal prot
   3261..3350    +  intron         chimeric intron (fragment): chimera between introns from adenovirus and immunoglobulin heavy chain genes
   3369..3415    +  CDS            IgH signal sequence (fragment): signal sequence from the mouse immunoglobulin heavy chain variable region
   3455..3775    +  CDS            IGHV7-81 (fragment): HV781_HUMAN - Experimental evidence at protein level: Swiss-Prot protein existence level 1. Probable non-functional open reading frame (ORF) of V region of the variable domain of immunoglobulin heavy chains (PubMed:24600447). Non-functional ORF generally cannot participate in the synthesis of a productive immunoglobulin chain due to altered V- (D)-J or switch recombination and/or splicing site (at mRNA level) and/or conserved amino acid change (protein level) (PubMed:9619395). Immunoglobulins, also known as antibodies, are membrane-bound or secreted glycoproteins produced by B lymphocytes. In
   3836..4807    +  CDS            Ighg1: IGHG1_MOUSE - Also known as Igh-4. Experimental evidence at protein level: Swiss-Prot protein existence level 1. From Mus musculus (Mouse).
   4858..4913    +  polyA_signal   β-globin poly(A) signal: rabbit β-globin polyadenylation signal (Gil and Proudfoot, 1987)
   5427..7108    -  rep_origin     oriP (fragment): Epstein-Barr virus oriP replication origin (Yates et al., 2000)
   7235..7339    +  promoter       AmpR promoter: bla
   7340..8200    +  CDS            AmpR: β-lactamase; bla; confers resistance to ampicillin, carbenicillin, and related antibiotics
   8371..8959    +  rep_origin     ori: high-copy-number ColE1/pMB1/pBR322/pUC origin of replication
   9142..9234    +  CDS            lacI (fragment): lac repressor; lacI; The lac repressor binds to the lac operator to inhibit transcription in E. coli. This inhibition can be relieved by adding lactose or isopropyl-β-D-thiogalactopyranoside (IPTG).
   9247..9268    +  protein_bind   CAP binding site: CAP binding activates transcription in the presence of cAMP. E. coli catabolite activator protein
   9283..9313    +  promoter       lac promoter: promoter for the E. coli lac operon
   9321..9337    +  protein_bind   lac operator: The lac repressor binds to the lac operator to inhibit transcription in E. coli. This inhibition can be relieved by adding lactose or isopropyl-β-D-thiogalactopyranoside (IPTG). lac repressor encoded by lacI
>Addgene plasmid #211600 | Anti-VAChT [N425/45R-1] | addgene full sequence | sequence record 418369 | Addgene NGS Result
CATGATTACGCCAAGCTCTAGCTAGAGGTCGACCAATTCTCATGTTTGACAGCTTATCATCGCAGATCCG
GGCAACGTTGTTGCCATTGCTGCAGGCGCAGAACTGGTAGGTATGGAAGATCTATACATTGAATCAATAT
TGGCAATTAGCCATATTAGTCATTGGTTATATAGCATAAATCAATATTGGCTATTGGCCATTGCATACGT
TGTATCTATATCATAATATGTACATTTATATTGGCTCATGTCCAATATGACCGCCATGTTGACATTGATT
ATTGACTAGTTATTAATAGTAATCAATTACGGGGTCATTAGTTCATAGCCCATATATGGAGTTCCGCGTT
ACATAACTTACGGTAAATGGCCCGCCTGGCTGACCGCCCAACGACCCCCGCCCATTGACGTCAATAATGA
CGTATGTTCCCATAGTAACGCCAATAGGGACTTTCCATTGACGTCAATGGGTGGAGTATTTACGGTAAAC
TGCCCACTTGGCAGTACATCAAGTGTATCATATGCCAAGTCCGCCCCCTATTGACGTCAATGACGGTAAA
TGGCCCGCCTGGCATTATGCCCAGTACATGACCTTACGGGACTTTCCTACTTGGCAGTACATCTACGTAT
TAGTCATCGCTATTACCATGGTGATGCGGTTTTGGCAGTACACCAATGGGCGTGGATAGCGGTTTGACTC
ACGGGGATTTCCAAGTCTCCACCCCATTGACGTCAATGGGAGTTTGTTTTGGCACCAAAATCAACGGGAC
TTTCCAAAATGTCGTAATAACCCCGCCCCGTTGACGCAAATGGGCGGTAGGCGTGTACGGTGGGAGGTCT
ATATAAGCAGAGCTCGTTTAGTGAACCGTCAGATCCTCACTCTCTTCCGCATCGCTGTCTGCGAGGGCCA
GCTGTTGGGCTCGCGGTTGAGGACAAACTCTTCGCGGTCTTTCCAGTACTCTTGGATCGGAAACCCGTCG
GCCTCCGAACGGTACTCCGCCACCGAGGGACCTGAGCGAGTCCGCATCGACCGGATCGGAAAACCTCTCG
AGAAAGGCGTCTAACCAGTCACAGTCGCAAGGTAGGCTGAGCACCGTGGCGGGCGGCAGCGGGTGGCGGT
CGGGGTTGTTTCTGGCGGAGGTGCTGCTGATGATGTAATTAAAGTAGGCGGTCTTGAGACGGCGGATGGT
CGAGGTGAGGTGTGGCAGGCTTGAGATCCAGCTGTTGGGGTGAGTACTCCCTCTCAAAAGCGGGCATTAC
TTCTGCGCTAAGATTGTCAGTTTCCAAAAACGAGGAGGATTTGATATTCACCTGGCCCGATCTGGCCATA
CACTTGAGTGACAATGACATCCACTTTGCCTTTCTCTCCACAGGTGTCCACTCCCAGGTCCAAGTTTGCC
ACCATGGAGTTTCAGACCCAGGTACTCATGTCCCTGCTGCTCTGCATGTCTGGTGCGGCCGCAGACATCC
AGATGAACCAGTCTCCATCCAGTCTGTCTGCATCCCTTGGAGACACAATTACCATCACTTGCCATGCCAG
TCAGAACATTAATGTTTGGTTAAGCTGGTACCAGCAGAAACCAAGAAATATTCCTAAACTGTTGATCTAT
AAGGCTTCCAACTTGCACACAGGCGTCCCATCAAGGTTTAGTGGCAGTGGATCTGGAACAGATTTCACAT
TAACCATCAGCAGCCTGCAGCCTGAAGACATTGCCACTTACTACTGTCAACAGGGTCAAAGTTATCCTCT
CACGTTCGGTGCTGGGACCAAGCTGGAGCTGAAACGGGCTGATGCTGCACCAACTGTATCCATCTTCCCA
CCATCCAGTGAGCAGTTAACATCTGGAGGTGCCTCAGTCGTGTGCTTCTTGAACAACTTCTACCCCAAAG
ACATCAATGTCAAGTGGAAGATTGATGGCAGTGAACGACAAAATGGCGTCCTGAACAGTTGGACTGATCA
GGACAGCAAAGACAGCACCTACAGCATGAGCAGCACCCTCACGTTGACCAAGGACGAGTATGAACGACAT
AACAGCTATACCTGTGAGGCCACTCACAAGACATCAACTTCACCCATTGTCAAGAGCTTCAACAGGAATG
AGTGTTAGAGACAAAGGTCCTGAGACGCCACCACCAGCTCCCCAGCTCCATCCTATCTTCCCTTCTAAGG
TCTTGGAGGCTTCCCCACGAGCGACCTACCACTGTTGCGGTGCTCCAAACCTCCTCCCCACCTCCTTCTC
CTCCTCCTCCCTTTCCTTGGCTTTTATCATGCTAATATTTGCAGAAAATATTCAATAAAGTGAGTCTTTG
CACTTGATAGTTATTAATAGTAATCAATTACGGGGTCATTAGTTCATAGCCCATATATGGAGTTCCGCGT
TACATAACTTACGGTAAATGGCCCGCCTGGCTGACCGCCCAACGACCCCCGCCCATTGACGTCAATAATG
ACGTATGTTCCCATAGTAACGCCAATAGGGACTTTCCATTGACGTCAATGGGTGGAGTATTTACGGTAAA
CTGCCCACTTGGCAGTACATCAAGTGTATCATATGCCAAGTCCGCCCCCTATTGACGTCAATGACGGTAA
ATGGCCCGCCTGGCATTATGCCCAGTACATGACCTTACGGGACTTTCCTACTTGGCAGTACATCTACGTA
TTAGTCATCGCTATTACCATGGTGATGCGGTTTTGGCAGTACACCAATGGGCGTGGATAGCGGTTTGACT
CACGGGGATTTCCAAGTCTCCACCCCATTGACGTCAATGGGAGTTTGTTTTGGCACCAAAATCAACGGGA
CTTTCCAAAATGTCGTAATAACCCCGCCCCGTTGACGCAAATGGGCGGTAGGCGTGTACGGTGGGAGGTC
TATATAAGCAGAGCTCGTTTAGTGAACCGTCAGATCCTCACTCTCTTCCGCATCGCTGTCTGCGAGGGCC
AGCTGTTGGGCTCGCGGTTGAGGACAAACTCTTCGCGGTCTTTCCAGTACTCTCGGATCGGAAACCCGTC
GGCCTCCGAACGGTACTCCGCCACCGAGGGACCTGAGCGAGTCCGCATCGACCGGATCGGAAAACCTCTC
GAGAAAGGCGTCTAACCAGTCACAGTCGCAAGGTAGGCTGAGCACCGTGGCGGGCGGCAGCGGGTGGCGG
TCGGGGTTGTTTCTGGCGGAGGTGCTGCTGATGATGTAATTAAAGTAGGCGGTCTTGAGACGGCGGATGG
TCGAGGTGAGGTGTGGCAGGCTTGAGATCCAGCTGTTGGGGTGAGTACTCCCTCTCAAAAGCGGGCATTA
CTTCTGCGCTAAGATTGTCAGTTTCCAAAAACGAGGAGGATTTGATATTCACCTAGCCCGATCTGGCCAT
ACACTTGAGTGACAATGACATCCACTTTGCCTTTCTCTCCACAGGTGTCCACTCCCAGGCCACCATGAAG
CTGCCTGTTCTGCTAGTGGTGCTGCTATTGTTCACGAGTCCAGCCTCAAGCAGTCAGATCCAGTTGGTGC
AGTCTGGACCTGAGCTGAAGAAGCCTGGAGAGACAGTCAAGATCTCCTGCAAGGCTTCTGGATATAGTTT
CACAAACTATGGAATGAACTGGGTGAAGCAGGCTCCAGGAAAGGGTTTAAAGTGGATGGCCTGGATAAAC
ACCTACACTGGAGAGCCAACATATGCTGATGACTTCAAGGGACGGTTTGCCTTCTCTTTGGAAACCTCTG
CCAGCACTGCCTATTTGCAGATCAACAACCTCAAAAAAGAGGACACGGCTACATATTTCTGCGCAAACCT
ATATAGGGACTACTTTGACTACTGGGGCCAAGGCACCACTCTCACAGTCTCCTCAGCGCGCCCGACACCC
CCATCTGTCTATCCACTGGCCCCTGGATCTGCTGCCCAAACTAACTCCATGGTGACCCTGGGATGCCTGG
TCAAGGGCTATTTCCCTGAGCCAGTGACAGTGACCTGGAACTCTGGATCCCTGTCCAGCGGTGTGCACAC
CTTCCCAGCTGTCCTGCAGTCTGACCTCTACACTCTGAGCAGCTCAGTGACTGTCCCCTCCAGCACCTGG
CCCAGCGAGACCGTCACCTGCAACGTTGCCCACCCGGCCAGCAGCACCAAGGTGGACAAGAAAATTGTGC
CCAGGGATTGTGGTTGTAAGCCTTGCATATGTACAGTCCCAGAAGTATCATCTGTCTTCATCTTCCCCCC
AAAGCCCAAGGATGTGCTCACCATTACTCTGACTCCTAAGGTCACGTGTGTTGTGGTAGACATCAGCAAG
GATGATCCCGAGGTCCAGTTCAGCTGGTTTGTAGATGATGTGGAGGTGCACACAGCTCAGACGCAACCCC
GGGAGGAGCAGTTCAACAGCACTTTCCGCTCAGTCAGTGAACTTCCCATCATGCACCAGGACTGGCTCAA
TGGCAAGGAGTTCAAATGCAGGGTCAACAGTGCAGCTTTCCCTGCCCCCATCGAGAAAACCATCTCCAAA
ACCAAAGGCAGACCGAAGGCTCCACAGGTGTACACCATTCCACCTCCCAAGGAGCAGATGGCCAAGGATA
AAGTCAGTCTGACCTGCATGATAACAGACTTCTTCCCTGAAGACATTACTGTGGAGTGGCAGTGGAATGG
GCAGCCAGCGGAGAACTACAAGAACACTCAGCCCATCATGGACACAGATGGCTCTTACTTCGTCTACAGC
AAGCTCAATGTGCAGAAGAGCAACTGGGAGGCAGGAAATACTTTCACCTGCTCTGTGTTACATGAGGGCC
TGCACAACCACCATACTGAGAAGAGCCTCTCCCACTCTCCTGGTAAATGATCTAGACACGTGATTAATTA
AGGATCCCCCGACCTCGACCTCTGGCTAATAAAGGAAATTTATTTTCATTGCAATAGTGTGTTGGAATTT
TTTGTGTCTCTCACTCGGAAGGACATATGGGAGGGCAAATCATTTGGTCGAGATCCCTCGGAGATCTCTA
GCTAGAGGATCGATCCCCGCCCCGGACGAACTAAACCTGACTACGACATCTCTGCCCCTTCTTCGCGGGG
CAGTGCATGTAATCCCTTCAGTTGGTTGGTACAACTTGCCAACTGGGCCCTGTTCCACATGTGACACGGG
GGGGGACCAAACACAAAGGGGTTCTCTGACTGTAGTTGACATCCTTATAAATGGATGTGCACATTTGCCA
ACACTGAGTGGCTTTCATCCTGGAGCAGACTTTGCAGTCTGTGGACTGCAACACAACATTGCCTTTATGT
GTAACTCTTGGCTGAAGCTCTTACACCAATGCTGGGGGACATGTACCTCCCAGGGGCCCAGGAAGACTAC
GGGAGGCTACACCAACGTCAATCAGAGGGGCCTGTGTAGCTACCGATAAGCGGACCCTCAAGAGGGCATT
AGCAATAGTGTTTATAAGGCCCCCTTGTTAACCCTAAACGGGTAGCATATGCTTCCCGGGTAGTAGTATA
TACTATCCAGACTAACCCTAATTCAATAGCATATGTTACCCAACGGGAAGCATATGCTATCGAATTAGGG
TTAGTAAAAGGGTCCTAAGGAACAGCGATATCTCCCACCCCATGAGCTGTCACGGTTTTATTTACATGGG
GTCAGGATTCCACGAGGGTAGTGAACCATTTTAGTCACAAGGGCAGTGGCTGAAGATCAAGGAGCGGGCA
GTGAACTCTCCTGAATCTTCGCCTGCTTCTTCATTCTCCTTCGTTTAGCTAATAGAATAACTGCTGAGTT
GTGAACAGTAAGGTGTATGTGAGGTGCTCGAAAACAAGGTTTCAGGTGACGCCCCCAGAATAAAATTTGG
ACGGGGGGTTCAGTGGTGGCATTGTGCTATGACACCAATATAACCCTCACAAACCCCTTGGGCAATAAAT
ACTAGTGTAGGAATGAAACATTCTGAATATCTTTAACAATAGAAATCCATGGGGTGGGGACAAGCCGTAA
AGACTGGATGTCCATCTCACACGAATTTATGGCTATGGGCAACACATAATCCTAGTGCAATATGATACTG
GGGTTATTAAGATGTGTCCCAGGCAGGGACCAAGACAGGTGAACCATGTTGTTACACTCTATTTGTAACA
AGGGGAAAGAGAGTGGACGCCGACAGCAGCGGACTCCACTGGTTGTCTCTAACACCCCCGAAAATTAAAC
GGGGCTCCACGCCAATGGGGCCCATAAACAAAGACAAGTGGCCACTCTTTTTTTTGAAATTGTGGAGTGG
GGGCACGCGTCAGCCCCCACACGCCGCCCTGCGGTTTTGGACTGTAAAATAAGGGTGTAATAACTTGGCT
GATTGTAACCCCGCTAACCACTGCGGTCAAACCACTTGCCCACAAAACCACTAATGGCACCCCGGGGAAT
ACCTGCATAAGTAGGTGGGCGGGCCAAGATAGGGGCGCGATTGCTGCGATCTGGAGGACAAATTACACAC
ACTTGCGCCTGAGCGCCAAGCACAGGGTTGTTGGTCCTCATATTCACGAGGTCGCTGAGAGCACGGTGGG
CTAATGTTGCCATGGGTAGCATATACTACCCAAATATCTGGATAGCATATGCTATCCTAATCTATATCTG
GGTAGCATAGGCTATCCTAATCTATATCTGGGTAGCATATGCTATCCTAATCTATATCTGGGTAGTATAT
GCTATCCTAATTTATATCTGGGTAGCATAGGCTATCCTAATCTATATCTGGGTAGCATATGCTATCCTAA
TCTATATCTGGGTAGTATATGCTATCCTAATCTGTATCCGGGTAGCATATGCTATCCTAATAGAGATTAG
GGTAGTATATGCTATCCTAATTTATATCTGGGTAGCATATACTACCCAAATATCTGGATAGCATATGCTA
TCCTAATCTATATCTGGGTAGCATATGCTATCCTAATCTATATCTGGGTAGCATAGGCTATCCTAATCTA
TATCTGGGTAGCATATGCTATCCTAATCTATATCTGGGTAGTATATGCTATCCTAATTTATATCTGGGTA
GCATAGGCTATCCTAATCTATATCTGGGTAGCATATGCTATCCTAATCTATATCTGGGTAGTATATGCTA
TCCTAATCTGTATCCGGGTAGCATATGCTATCCTCATGATAAGCTGTCAAACATGAGAATTTTCTTGAAG
ACGAAAGGGCCTCGTGATACGCCTATTTTTATAGGTTAATGTCATGATAATAATGGTTTCTTAGACGTCA
GGTGGCACTTTTCGGGGAAATGTGCGCGGAACCCCTATTTGTTTATTTTTCTAAATACATTCAAATATGT
ATCCGCTCATGAGACAATAACCCTGATAAATGCTTCAATAATATTGAAAAAGGAAGAGTATGAGTATTCA
ACATTTCCGTGTCGCCCTTATTCCCTTTTTTGCGGCATTTTGCCTTCCTGTTTTTGCTCACCCAGAAACG
CTGGTGAAAGTAAAAGATGCTGAAGATCAGTTGGGTGCACGAGTGGGTTACATCGAACTGGATCTCAACA
GCGGTAAGATCCTTGAGAGTTTTCGCCCCGAAGAACGTTTTCCAATGATGAGCACTTTTAAAGTTCTGCT
ATGTGGCGCGGTATTATCCCGTGTTGACGCCGGGCAAGAGCAACTCGGTCGCCGCATACACTATTCTCAG
AATGACTTGGTTGAGTACTCACCAGTCACAGAAAAGCATCTTACGGATGGCATGACAGTAAGAGAATTAT
GCAGTGCTGCCATAACCATGAGTGATAACACTGCGGCCAACTTACTTCTGACAACGATCGGAGGACCGAA
GGAGCTAACCGCTTTTTTGCACAACATGGGGGATCATGTAACTCGCCTTGATCGTTGGGAACCGGAGCTG
AATGAAGCCATACCAAACGACGAGCGTGACACCACGATGCCTGCAGCAATGGCAACAACGTTGCGCAAAC
TATTAACTGGCGAACTACTTACTCTAGCTTCCCGGCAACAATTAATAGACTGGATGGAGGCGGATAAAGT
TGCAGGACCACTTCTGCGCTCGGCCCTTCCGGCTGGCTGGTTTATTGCTGATAAATCTGGAGCCGGTGAG
CGTGGGTCTCGCGGTATCATTGCAGCACTGGGGCCAGATGGTAAGCCCTCCCGTATCGTAGTTATCTACA
CGACGGGGAGTCAGGCAACTATGGATGAACGAAATAGACAGATCGCTGAGATAGGTGCCTCACTGATTAA
GCATTGGTAACTGTCAGACCAAGTTTACTCATATATACTTTAGATTGATTTAAAACTTCATTTTTAATTT
AAAAGGATCTAGGTGAAGATCCTTTTTGATAATCTCATGACCAAAATCCCTTAACGTGAGTTTTCGTTCC
ACTGAGCGTCAGACCCCGTAGAAAAGATCAAAGGATCTTCTTGAGATCCTTTTTTTCTGCGCGTAATCTG
CTGCTTGCAAACAAAAAAACCACCGCTACCAGCGGTGGTTTGTTTGCCGGATCAAGAGCTACCAACTCTT
TTTCCGAAGGTAACTGGCTTCAGCAGAGCGCAGATACCAAATACTGTTCTTCTAGTGTAGCCGTAGTTAG
GCCACCACTTCAAGAACTCTGTAGCACCGCCTACATACCTCGCTCTGCTAATCCTGTTACCAGTGGCTGC
TGCCAGTGGCGATAAGTCGTGTCTTACCGGGTTGGACTCAAGACGATAGTTACCGGATAAGGCGCAGCGG
TCGGGCTGAACGGGGGGTTCGTGCACACAGCCCAGCTTGGAGCGAACGACCTACACCGAACTGAGATACC
TACAGCGTGAGCTATGAGAAAGCGCCACGCTTCCCGAAGGGAGAAAGGCGGACAGGTATCCGGTAAGCGG
CAGGGTCGGAACAGGAGAGCGCACGAGGGAGCTTCCAGGGGGAAACGCCTGGTATCTTTATAGTCCTGTC
GGGTTTCGCCACCTCTGACTTGAGCGTCGATTTTTGTGATGCTCGTCAGGGGGGCGGAGCCTATGGAAAA
ACGCCAGCAACGCGGCCTTTTTACGGTTCCTGGCCTTTTGCTGGCCTTTTGCTCACATGTTCTTTCCTGC
GTTATCCCCTGATTCTGTGGATAACCGTATTACCGCCTTTGAGTGAGCTGATACCGCTCGCCGCAGCCGA
ACGACCGAGCGCAGCGAGTCAGTGAGCGAGGAAGCGGAAGAGCGCCCAATACGCAAACCGCCTCTCCCCG
CGCGTTGGCCGATTCATTAATGCAGCTGGCACGACAGGTTTCCCGACTGGAAAGCGGGCAGTGAGCGCAA
CGCAATTAATGTGAGTTAGCTCACTCATTAGGCACCCCAGGCTTTACACTTTATGCTTCCGGCTCGTATG
TTGTGTGGAATTGTGAGCGGATAACAATTTCACACAGGAAACAGCTATGAC
