>Addgene plasmid #211600 | Anti-VAChT [N425/45R-1] | depositor partial sequence | sequence record 412763 | mouse IgG Light Chain Variable Domain
ATGGAGTTTCAGACCCAGGTACTCATGTCCCTGCTGCTCTGCATGTCTGGTGCGGCCGCAGACATCCAGA
TGAACCAGTCTCCATCCAGTCTGTCTGCATCCCTTGGAGACACAATTACCATCACTTGCCATGCCAGTCA
GAACATTAATGTTTGGTTAAGCTGGTACCAGCAGAAACCAAGAAATATTCCTAAACTGTTGATCTATAAG
GCTTCCAACTTGCACACAGGCGTCCCATCAAGGTTTAGTGGCAGTGGATCTGGAACAGATTTCACATTAA
CCATCAGCAGCCTGCAGCCTGAAGACATTGCCACTTACTACTGTCAACAGGGTCAAAGTTATCCTCTCAC
GTTCGGTGCTGGGACCAAGCTGGAGCTGAAACGGGCTGATGCTGCACCAACTGTATCCATCTTCCCACCA
TCCAGTGAGCA
