>Addgene plasmid #211600 | Anti-VAChT [N425/45R-1] | depositor partial sequence | sequence record 412764 | mouse IgG Heavy Chain Variable Domain
ATGAAGCTGCCTGTTCTGCTAGTGGTGCTGCTATTGTTCACGAGTCCAGCCTCAAGCAGTCAGATCCAGT
TGGTGCAGTCTGGACCTGAGCTGAAGAAGCCTGGAGAGACAGTCAAGATCTCCTGCAAGGCTTCTGGATA
TAGTTTCACAAACTATGGAATGAACTGGGTGAAGCAGGCTCCAGGAAAGGGTTTAAAGTGGATGGCCTGG
ATAAACACCTACACTGGAGAGCCAACATATGCTGATGACTTCAAGGGACGGTTTGCCTTCTCTTTGGAAA
CCTCTGCCAGCACTGCCTATTTGCAGATCAACAACCTCAAAAAAGAGGACACGGCTACATATTTCTGCGC
AAACCTATATAGGGACTACTTTGACTACTGGGGCCAAGGCACCACTCTCACAGTCTCCTCA
